Addgene plasmid #193424: pNC-BiFC-Vcn
Purpose: (Empty Backbone) Nimble cloning-compatible vector for plant BiFC
Depositing lab: Pu Yan. Depositing organization: Chinese Academy of Tropical Agricultural Sciences. Publication: A Nimble Cloning-compatible vector system for high-throughput gene functional analysis in plants. Yan P, Tuo D, Shen W, Deng H, Zhou P, Gao X. Plant Commun. 2023 Mar 13;4(2):100471. doi: 10.1016/j.xplc.2022.100471. Epub 2022 Nov 9. PubMed 36352791.
Backbone
  Vector backbone: pCambia
  Vector type: Plant Expression
Growth in bacteria
  Bacterial resistance: Kanamycin, 50 μg/mL
  Growth temperature: 37°C
  Growth strain: ccdB Survival
  Copy number: High Copy
Gene/Insert
  Gene/Insert name: None
Terms and licenses: Academic/Nonprofit Terms; Industry Terms: Not Available to Industry
Depositor comments: cVenus-NC frame
How to cite: pNC-BiFC-Vcn was a gift from Pu Yan (Addgene plasmid # 193424 ; http://n2t.net/addgene:193424 ; RRID:Addgene_193424)
