[The description below was written by a language model from this plasmid's Addgene catalogue record and pLannotate feature annotations shown in this document.]
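Description:
pNC-BiFC-Vcn is an empty pCambia-derived binary T-DNA vector for plant expression, designed to receive genes of interest by Nimble Cloning for bimolecular fluorescence complementation (BiFC) assays. The backbone carries a high-copy ColE1/pMB1-type origin with the pBR322 bom region for propagation in E. coli. The pVS1 oriV, RepA and StaA functions support replication and stable maintenance in Agrobacterium. A kanamycin resistance gene (aphA-3) provides bacterial selection. Because the cloning site contains a ccdB toxin gene, the empty vector is grown in a ccdB-tolerant strain.

Between the nopaline-type left and right T-DNA borders lie two plant cassettes. The main one uses the CaMV 35S promoter, preceded by additional CaMV-derived sequence that was annotated as a viral ORF fragment. It is followed by the TMV Ω translational enhancer, a C-terminal Venus fragment (annotated as partial VC155), part of a FLAG epitope tag, and then the Nimble Cloning frame. That frame holds ccdB driven by the bacterial cat promoter, and the cassette ends with the NOS terminator. Replacing ccdB with an insert counter-selects against uncut vector. Consistent with the depositor's "cVenus-NC frame" note, this should place the protein of interest downstream of cVenus as an N-terminally tagged fusion. Co-expression with a partner fused to the complementary Venus fragment restores fluorescence if the two proteins interact.

The second cassette, in the opposite orientation, uses the MAS promoter and terminator to express mTurquoise2 fused to a fragment of Arabidopsis β-1,2-xylosyltransferase. It presumably serves as a cyan marker of transformed cells, although the record does not state its purpose. Only a short remnant of the bar gene is annotated, so no intact plant selection marker is evident from the feature table.
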