Features (pLannotate 1.2.2; 25 found; start..end, strand, type, name):
      1..25      +  misc_feature   LB T-DNA repeat: left border repeat from nopaline C58 T-DNA
    111..363     -  terminator     MAS terminator: mannopine synthase terminator
    377..412     -  CDS            BlpR (fragment): phosphinothricin acetyltransferase; Streptomyces hygroscopicus bar; confers resistance to bialophos or phosphinothricin
    416..1129    -  CDS            mTurquoise2: mTurquoise2 is a basic (constitutively fluorescent) cyan fluorescent protein published in 2012, derived from Aequorea victoria. It is reported to be a rapidly-maturing monomer with very low acid sensitivity.
   1130..1234    -  CDS            XYLT (fragment): XYLT_ARATH - Experimental evidence at protein level: Swiss-Prot protein existence level 1. Glycosyltransferase involved in the xylosylation of N-glycans (PubMed:10781814, PubMed:12943552, PubMed:15013764, PubMed:15686448). Possesses beta-1,2-xylosyltransferase activity, transferring xylose from UDP-xylose to the core beta-linked mannose of N-glycans (PubMed:10781814, PubMed:12943552, PubMed:15013764, PubMed:15686448). Involved in the biosynthesis of glycoprotein bound N-glycans (PubMed:15686448, PubMed:22024534). Does not require metal ions for its activity (PubMed:15686448). From Arabidopsis
   1238..1618    -  promoter       MAS promoter: mannopine synthase promoter (Velten et al., 1984)
   1618..2430    +  CDS            IBMP_CAMVB (fragment): Experimental evidence at protein level: Swiss-Prot protein existence level 1. Enhances the ribosomal termination-reinitiation event leading to the translation of major open reading frames on the polycistronic viral RNAs. From Cauliflower mosaic virus (strain Bari 1) (CaMV).
   2614..2959    +  promoter       CaMV 35S promoter: strong constitutive promoter from cauliflower mosaic virus
   2991..3045    +  misc_feature   TMV Ω: translational enhancer from the tobacco mosaic virus 5'-leader sequence (Gallie et al., 1988)
   3050..3136    +  CDS            VC155 (fragment): C-terminal fragment of mVenus for use in bimolecular fluorescence complementation (BiFC) (Kodama and Hu, 2010)
   3182..3206    +  CDS            2xFLAG (fragment): two tandem FLAG® epitope tags
   3432..3534    +  promoter       cat promoter: promoter of the E. coli cat gene encoding chloramphenicol acetyltransferase
   3565..3867    +  CDS            ccdB: CCDB_ECOLI - Also known as G, letB, letD. Experimental evidence at protein level: Swiss-Prot protein existence level 1. Toxic component of a type II toxin-antitoxin (TA) system, functioning in plasmid maintainence. Responsible for the post- segregational killing (PSK) of plasmid-free cells, also referred to as a plasmid addiction system. Half-life of over 2 hours. Cell killing by CcdB is accompanied by filamentation, defects in chromosome and plasmid segregation, defects in cell division, formation of anucleate cells, decreased DNA synthesis and plasmid loss. Interferes with the activity of DN
   3959..4211    +  terminator     NOS terminator: nopaline synthase terminator and poly(A) signal
   4238..4258    +  misc_feature   MCS (fragment): pUC18/19 multiple cloning site
   4261..4415    +  CDS            lacZα (fragment): LacZα fragment of β-galactosidase; lacZ fragment
   4481..4505    +  misc_feature   RB T-DNA repeat: right border repeat from nopaline C58 T-DNA
   4845..5246    +  CDS            Y4CG_SINFN (fragment): Protein inferred from homology: Swiss-Prot protein existence level 3. From Sinorhizobium fredii (strain NBRC 101917 / NGR234).
   5806..6435    +  CDS            pVS1 StaA: stability protein from the Pseudomonas plasmid pVS1 (Heeb et al., 2000)
   6864..7937    +  CDS            pVS1 RepA: replication protein from the Pseudomonas plasmid pVS1 (Heeb et al., 2000)
   8003..8197    +  rep_origin     pVS1 oriV: origin of replication for the Pseudomonas plasmid pVS1 (Heeb et al., 2000)
   8400..8439    +  CDS            rop (fragment): Rop protein, which maintains plasmids at low copy number; rop
   8541..8681    +  misc_feature   bom: basis of mobility region from pBR322
   8867..9455    -  rep_origin     ori: high-copy-number ColE1/pMB1/pBR322/pUC origin of replication
   9542..10336   -  CDS            KanR: aminoglycoside phosphotransferase; aphA-3; confers resistance to kanamycin
>Addgene plasmid #193424 | pNC-BiFC-Vcn | addgene full sequence | sequence record 379635 | Addgene NGS Result
TGGCAGGATATATTGTGGTGTAAACAAATTGACGCTTAGACAACTTAATAACACATTGCGGACGTTTTTA
ATGTACTGAATTAACGCCGAATTAATTCGAGCTCGGATCTGATAATTTATTTGAAAATTCATAAGAAAAG
CAAACGTTACATGAATTGATGAAACAATACAAAGACAGATAAAGCCACGCACATTTAGGATATTGGCCGA
GATTACTGAATATTGAGTAAGATCACGGAATTTCTGACAGGAGCATGTCTTCAATTCAGCCCAAATGGCA
GTTGAAATACTCAAACCGCCCCATATGCAGGAGCGGATCATTCATTGTTTGTTTGGTTGCCTTTGCCAAC
ATGGGAGTCCAAGATTCTGCAGTCAAATCTCGGTGACGGGCAGGACCGGACGGGGCGGTACCTCACTTGT
ACAGCTCGTCCATGCCGAGAGTAATTCCAGCAGCTGTAACAAATTCCAAAAGAACCATGTGATCTCTCTT
TTCATTAGGGTCTTTAGACAACTTAGATTGAGTAGACAAATAGTGGTTATCAGGCAAAAGAACTGGTCCA
TCACCAATAGGAGTATTTTGCTGATAATGATCAGCCAATTGAACTCCACCATCTTCAATATTATGTCTAA
TCTTAAAATTAGCTTTAATTCCATTCTTTTGTTTATCAGCAGTAATATAAACATTATCTGAAAAGTAATT
ATACTCCAACTTATGACCCAAAATATTTCCATCTTCTTTAAAGTCAATACCCTTCAACTCAATTCTATTA
ACCAAAGTATCTCCTTCAAACTTCACTTCAGCTCTAGTCTTATAATTTCCATCGTCCTTAAAGAAGATAG
TTCTCTCTTGAACATATCCTTCAGGCATAGCAGACTTAAAGAAATCATGTTGTTTCATGTGGTCAGGGTA
TCTAGCAAAACATTGAACTCCCCAAGACAAAGTTGTCACAAGAGTCGGCCAAGGAACCGGCAACTTTCCA
GTTGTACAAATAAACTTCAAAGTGAGCTTTCCATAAGTAGCATCTCCCTCACCCTCACCACTAACAGAAA
ACTTATGTCCATTAACGTCGCCATCCAATTCAACAAGAATAGGCACAACTCCAGTAAACAGCTCCTCGCC
CTTGCTCACTGAGAAAGATGAACTGTGGAACACGAAGTAGATGATAAGGAACAAACTGTTGAGAAGCAAC
ATATACAGGAATATCTTCAGAATCTTAGGGTTCCGCTTACTCATTCGCGATTTGGTGTATCGAGATTGGT
TATGAAATTCAGATGCTAGTGTAATGTATTGGTAATTTGGGAAGATATAATAGGAAGCAAGGCTATTTAT
CCATTTCTGAAAAGGCGAAATGGCGTCACCGCGAGCGTCACGCGCATTCCGTTCTTGCTGTAAAGCGTTG
TTTGGTACACTTTTGACTAGCGAGGCTTGGCGTGTCAGCGTATCTATTCAAAAGTCGTTAATGGCTGCGG
ATCAAGAAAAAGTTGGAATAGAAACAGAATACCCGCGAAATTCAGGCCCGGTTGCCATGTCCTACACGCC
GAAATAAACGACCAAATTAGTAGAAAAATAAAAACTGACTCGGATACTTACGTCACGTCTTGCGCACTGA
TTTGAAAAATCTCAGAATTCCAATCCCACAAAAATCTGAGCTTAACAGCACAGTTGCTCCTCTCAGAGCA
GAATCGGGTATTCAACACCCTCATATCAACTACTACGTTGTGTATAACGGTCCACATGCCGGTATATACG
ATGACTGGGGTTGTACAAAGGCGGCAACAAACGGCGTTCCCGGAGTTGCACACAAGAAATTTGCCACTAT
TACAGAGGCAAGAGCAGCAGCTGACGCGTACACAACAAGTCAGCAAACAGACAGGTTGAACTTCATCCCC
AAAGGAGAAGCTCAACTCAAGCCCAAGAGCTTTGCTAAGGCCCTAACAAGCCCACCAAAGCAAAAAGCCC
ACTGGCTCACGCTAGGAACCAAAAGGCCCAGCAGTGATCCAGCCCCAAAAGAGATCTCCTTTGCCCCGGA
GATTACAATGGACGATTTCCTCTATCTTTACGATCTAGGAAGGAAGTTCGAAGGTGAAGGTGACGACACT
ATGTTCACCACTGATAATGAGAAGGTTAGCCTCTTCAATTTCAGAAAGAATGCTGACCCACAGATGGTTA
GAGAGGCCTACGCAGCAGGTCTCATCAAGACGATCTACCCGAGTAACAATCTCCAGGAGATCAAATACCT
TCCCAAGAAGGTTAAAGATGCAGTCAAAAGATTCAGGACTAATTGCATCAAGAACACAGAGAAAGACATA
TTTCTCAAGATCAGAAGTACTATTCCAGTATGGACGATTCAAGGCTTGCTTCATAAACCAAGGCAAGTAA
TAGAGATTGGAGTCTCTAAAAAGGTAGTTCCTACTGAATCTAAGGCCATGCATGGAGTCTAAGATTCAAA
TCGAGGATCTAACAGAACTCGCCGTGAAGACTGGCGAACAGTTCATACAGAGTCTTTTACGACTCAATGA
CAAGAAGAAAATCTTCGTCAACATGGTGGAGCACGACACTCTGGTCTACTCCAAAAATGTCAAAGATACA
GTCTCAGAAGACCAAAGGGCTATTGAGACTTTTCAACAAAGGATAATTTCGGGAAACCTCCTCGGATTCC
ATTGCCCAGCTATCTGTCACTTCATCGAAAGGACAGTAGAAAAGGAAGGTGGCTCCTACAAATGCCATCA
TTGCGATAAAGGAAAGGCTATCATTCAAGATCTCTCTGCCGACAGTGGTCCCAAAGATGGACCCCCACCC
ACGAGGAGCATCGTGGAAAAAGAAGACGTTCCAACCACGTCTTCAAAGCAAGTGGATTGATGTGACATCT
CCACTGACGTAAGGGATGACGCACAATCCCACTATCCTTCGCAAGACCCTTCCTCTATATAAGGAAGTTC
ATTTCATTTGGAGAGGACACGCTCGATCAGGTACAGAGCATATTTTTACAACAATTACCAACAACAACAA
ACAACAAACAACATTACAATTACATTTACAATTACAATGGACCCCAACGAGAAGCGCGATCACATGGTCC
TGCTGGAGTTCGTGACCGCCGCCGGGATCACTCTCGGCATGGACGAGCTGTACAAGGGATCTGGGTCATG
GTCTCATCCACAATTCGAGAAGTCAGGAGGAGATTATAAGGATGATGATGATAAGGCTTCTTGGTCACAT
CCTCAGTTTGAAAAGTCTGGAGCTTCAGGAAAGTGGTCTCTGTCCAGTCCTGGCCTCGTCGGCCATTCTC
GACTAAGTTGGCAGCATCACCCGACGCACTTTGCGCCGAATAAATACCTGTGACGGAAGATCACTTCGCA
GAATAAATAAATCCTGGTGTCCCTGTTGATACCGGGAAGCCCTGGGCCAACTTTTGGCGAAAATGAGACG
TTGATCGGCACGTAAGAGGTTCCAACTTTCACCATAATGAAATAAGATCACTACCGGGCGTATTTTTTGA
GTTATCGAGATTTTCAGGAGCTAAGGAAGCTAAACTTTTGCTGACGAGAACAGGGACTGGTGAAATGCAG
TTTAAGGTTTACACCTATAAAAGAGAGAGCCGTTATCGTCTGTTTGTGGATGTACAGAGTGATATTATTG
ACACGCCTGGGCGACGGATGGTGATCCCCCTGGCCAGTGCACGTCTGCTGTCAGATAAAGTCTCCCGTGA
ACTTTACCCGGTGGTGCATATCGGGGATGAAAGCTGGCGCATGATGACCACCGATATGGCCAGTGTGCCG
GTATCCGTTATCGGGGAAGAAGTGGCTGATCTCAGCCACCGCGAAAATGACATCAAAAACGCCATTAACC
TGATGTTCTGGGGAATATAAATGTCAGGCTCCCTTATACACAGGGCCAGTCTGGCCACTTGTGGTCTGCT
GAGACCGACGTCCGGATAAGCGATCGCCATTTAAATAGGATCGTTCAAACATTTGGCAATAAAGTTTCTT
AAGATTGAATCCTGTTGCCGGTCTTGCGATGATTATCATATAATTTCTGTTGAATTACGTTAAGCATGTA
ATAATTAACATGTAATGCATGACGTTATTTATGAGATGGGTTTTTATGATTAGAGTCCCGCAATTATACA
TTTAATACGCGATAGAAAACAAAATATAGCGCGCAAACTAGGATAAATTATCGCGCGCGGTGTCATCTAT
GTTACTAGATCGTTAACGATATGTCGAGGCTCAGCAGGACCTGCAGGCATGCAAGCTTGGCACTGGCCGT
CGTTTTACAACGTCGTGACTGGGAAAACCCTGGCGTTACCCAACTTAATCGCCTTGCAGCACATCCCCCT
TTCGCCAGCTGGCGTAATAGCGAAGAGGCCCGCACCGATCGCCCTTCCCAACAGTTGCGCAGCCTGAATG
GCGAATGCTAGAGCAGCTTGAGCTTGGATCAGATTGTCGTTTCCCGCCTTCAGTTTAAACTATCAGTGTT
TGACAGGATATATTGGCGGGTAAACCTAAGAGAAAAGAGCGTTTATTAGAATAATCGGATATTTAAAAGG
GCGTGAAAAGGTTTATCCGTTCGTCCATTTGTATGTGCATGCCAACCACAGGGTTCCCCTCGGGATCAAA
GTACTTTGATCCAACCCCTCCGCTGCTATAGTGCAGTCGGCTTCTGACGTTCAGTGCAGCCGTCTTCTGA
AAACGACATGTCGCACAAGTCCTAAGTTACGCGACAGGCTGCCGCCCTGCCCTTTTCCTGGCGTTTTCTT
GTCGCGTGTTTTAGTCGCATAAAGTAGAATACTTGCGACTAGAACCGGAGACATTACGCCATGAACAAGA
GCGCCGCCGCTGGCCTGCTGGGCTATGCCCGCGTCAGCACCGACGACCAGGACTTGACCAACCAACGGGC
CGAACTGCACGCGGCCGGCTGCACCAAGCTGTTTTCCGAGAAGATCACCGGCACCAGGCGCGACCGCCCG
GAGCTGGCCAGGATGCTTGACCACCTACGCCCTGGCGACGTTGTGACAGTGACCAGGCTAGACCGCCTGG
CCCGCAGCACCCGCGACCTACTGGACATTGCCGAGCGCATCCAGGAGGCCGGCGCGGGCCTGCGTAGCCT
GGCAGAGCCGTGGGCCGACACCACCACGCCGGCCGGCCGCATGGTGTTGACCGTGTTCGCCGGCATTGCC
GAGTTCGAGCGTTCCCTAATCATCGACCGCACCCGGAGCGGGCGCGAGGCCGCCAAGGCGCGAGGCGTGA
AGTTTGGCCCCCGCCCTACCCTCACCCCGGCACAGATCGCGCACGCCCGCGAGCTGATCGACCAGGAAGG
CCGCACCGTGAAAGAGGCGGCTGCACTGCTTGGCGTGCATCGCTCGACCCTGTACCGCGCACTTGAGCGC
AGCGAGGAAGTGACGCCCACCGAGGCCAGGCGGCGCGGTGCCTTCCGTGAGGACGCATTGACCGAGGCCG
ACGCCCTGGCGGCCGCCGAGAATGAACGCCAAGAGGAACAAGCATGAAACCGCACCAGGACGGCCAGGAC
GAACCGTTTTTCATTACCGAAGAGATCGAGGCGGAGATGATCGCGGCCGGGTACGTGTTCGAGCCGCCCG
CGCACGTCTCAACCGTGCGGCTGCATGAAATCCTGGCCGGTTTGTCTGATGCCAAGCTGGCGGCCTGGCC
GGCGAGCTTGGCCGCTGAAGAAACCGAGCGCCGCCGTCTAAAAAGGTGATGTGTATTTGAGTAAAACAGC
TTGCGTCATGCGGTCGCTGCGTATATGATGCGATGAGTAAATAAACAAATACGCAAGGGGAACGCATGAA
GGTTATCGCTGTACTTAACCAGAAAGGCGGGTCAGGCAAGACGACCATCGCAACCCATCTAGCCCGCGCC
CTGCAACTCGCCGGGGCCGATGTTCTGTTAGTCGATTCCGATCCCCAGGGCAGTGCCCGCGATTGGGCGG
CCGTGCGGGAAGATCAACCGCTAACCGTTGTCGGCATCGACCGCCCGACGATTGACCGCGACGTGAAGGC
CATCGGCCGGCGCGACTTCGTAGTGATCGACGGAGCGCCCCAGGCGGCGGACTTGGCTGTGTCCGCGATC
AAGGCAGCCGACTTCGTGCTGATTCCGGTGCAGCCAAGCCCTTACGACATATGGGCCACCGCCGACCTGG
TGGAGCTGGTTAAGCAGCGCATTGAGGTCACGGATGGAAGGCTACAAGCGGCCTTTGTCGTGTCGCGGGC
GATCAAAGGCACGCGCATCGGCGGTGAGGTTGCCGAGGCGCTGGCCGGGTACGAGCTGCCCATTCTTGAG
TCCCGTATCACGCAGCGCGTGAGCTACCCAGGCACTGCCGCCGCCGGCACAACCGTTCTTGAATCAGAAC
CCGAGGGCGACGCTGCCCGCGAGGTCCAGGCGCTGGCCGCTGAAATTAAATCAAAACTCATTTGAGTTAA
TGAGGTAAAGAGAAAATGAGCAAAAGCACAAACACGCTAAGTGCCGGCCGTCCGAGCGCACGCAGCAGCA
AGGCTGCAACGTTGGCCAGCCTGGCAGACACGCCAGCCATGAAGCGGGTCAACTTTCAGTTGCCGGCGGA
GGATCACACCAAGCTGAAGATGTACGCGGTACGCCAAGGCAAGACCATTACCGAGCTGCTATCTGAATAC
ATCGCGCAGCTACCAGAGTAAATGAGCAAATGAATAAATGAGTAGATGAATTTTAGCGGCTAAAGGAGGC
GGCATGGAAAATCAAGAACAACCAGGCACCGACGCCGTGGAATGCCCCATGTGTGGAGGAACGGGCGGTT
GGCCAGGCGTAAGCGGCTGGGTTGCCTGCCGGCCCTGCAATGGCACTGGAACCCCCAAGCCCGAGGAATC
GGCGTGAGCGGTCGCAAACCATCCGGCCCGGTACAAATCGGCGCGGCGCTGGGTGATGACCTGGTGGAGA
AGTTGAAGGCGGCGCAGGCCGCCCAGCGGCAACGCATCGAGGCAGAAGCACGCCCCGGTGAATCGTGGCA
AGCGGCCGCTGATCGAATCCGCAAAGAATCCCGGCAACCGCCGGCAGCCGGTGCGCCGTCGATTAGGAAG
CCGCCCAAGGGCGACGAGCAACCAGATTTTTTCGTTCCGATGCTCTATGACGTGGGCACCCGCGATAGTC
GCAGCATCATGGACGTGGCCGTTTTCCGTCTGTCGAAGCGTGACCGACGAGCTGGCGAGGTGATCCGCTA
CGAGCTTCCAGACGGGCACGTAGAGGTTTCCGCAGGGCCGGCGGGCATGGCCAGTGTGTGGGATTACGAC
CTGGTACTGATGGCGGTTTCCCATCTAACCGAATCCATGAACCGATACCGGGAAGGGAAGGGAGACAAGC
CCGGCCGCGTGTTCCGTCCACACGTTGCGGACGTACTCAAGTTCTGCCGGCGAGCCGATGGCGGAAAGCA
GAAAGACGACCTGGTAGAAACCTGCATTCGGTTAAACACCACGCACGTTGCCATGCAGCGTACGAAGAAG
GCCAAGAACGGCCGCCTGGTGACGGTATCCGAGGGTGAAGCCTTGATTAGCCGCTACAAGATCGTAAAGA
GCGAAACCGGGCGGCCGGAGTACATCGAGATCGAGCTAGCTGATTGGATGTACCGCGAGATCACAGAAGG
CAAGAACCCGGACGTGCTGACGGTTCACCCCGATTACTTTTTGATCGATCCCGGCATCGGCCGTTTTCTC
TACCGCCTGGCACGCCGCGCCGCAGGCAAGGCAGAAGCCAGATGGTTGTTCAAGACGATCTACGAACGCA
GTGGCAGCGCCGGAGAGTTCAAGAAGTTCTGTTTCACCGTGCGCAAGCTGATCGGGTCAAATGACCTGCC
GGAGTACGATTTGAAGGAGGAGGCGGGGCAGGCTGGCCCGATCCTAGTCATGCGCTACCGCAACCTGATC
GAGGGCGAAGCATCCGCCGGTTCCTAATGTACGGAGCAGATGCTAGGGCAAATTGCCCTAGCAGGGGAAA
AAGGTCGAAAAGGTCTCTTTCCTGTGGATAGCACGTACATTGGGAACCCAAAGCCGTACATTGGGAACCG
GAACCCGTACATTGGGAACCCAAAGCCGTACATTGGGAACCGGTCACACATGTAAGTGACTGATATAAAA
GAGAAAAAAGGCGATTTTTCCGCCTAAAACTCTTTAAAACTTATTAAAACTCTTAAAACCCGCCTGGCCT
GTGCATAACTGTCTGGCCAGCGCACAGCCGAAGAGCTGCAAAAAGCGCCTACCCTTCGGTCGCTGCGCTC
CCTACGCCCCGCCGCTTCGCGTCGGCCTATCGCGGCCGCTGGCCGCTCAAAAATGGCTGGCCTACGGCCA
GGCAATCTACCAGGGCGCGGACAAGCCGCGCCGTCGCCACTCGACCGCCGGCGCCCACATCAAGGCACCC
TGCCTCGCGCGTTTCGGTGATGACGGTGAAAACCTCTGACACATGCAGCTCCCGGAGACGGTCACAGCTT
GTCTGTAAGCGGATGCCGGGAGCAGACAAGCCCGTCAGGGCGCGTCAGCGGGTGTTGGCGGGTGTCGGGG
CGCAGCCATGACCCAGTCACGTAGCGATAGCGGAGTGTATACTGGCTTAACTATGCGGCATCAGAGCAGA
TTGTACTGAGAGTGCACCATATGCGGTGTGAAATACCGCACAGATGCGTAAGGAGAAAATACCGCATCAG
GCGCTCTTCCGCTTCCTCGCTCACTGACTCGCTGCGCTCGGTCGTTCGGCTGCGGCGAGCGGTATCAGCT
CACTCAAAGGCGGTAATACGGTTATCCACAGAATCAGGGGATAACGCAGGAAAGAACATGTGAGCAAAAG
GCCAGCAAAAGGCCAGGAACCGTAAAAAGGCCGCGTTGCTGGCGTTTTTCCATAGGCTCCGCCCCCCTGA
CGAGCATCACAAAAATCGACGCTCAAGTCAGAGGTGGCGAAACCCGACAGGACTATAAAGATACCAGGCG
TTTCCCCCTGGAAGCTCCCTCGTGCGCTCTCCTGTTCCGACCCTGCCGCTTACCGGATACCTGTCCGCCT
TTCTCCCTTCGGGAAGCGTGGCGCTTTCTCATAGCTCACGCTGTAGGTATCTCAGTTCGGTGTAGGTCGT
TCGCTCCAAGCTGGGCTGTGTGCACGAACCCCCCGTTCAGCCCGACCGCTGCGCCTTATCCGGTAACTAT
CGTCTTGAGTCCAACCCGGTAAGACACGACTTATCGCCACTGGCAGCAGCCACTGGTAACAGGATTAGCA
GAGCGAGGTATGTAGGCGGTGCTACAGAGTTCTTGAAGTGGTGGCCTAACTACGGCTACACTAGAAGGAC
AGTATTTGGTATCTGCGCTCTGCTGAAGCCAGTTACCTTCGGAAAAAGAGTTGGTAGCTCTTGATCCGGC
AAACAAACCACCGCTGGTAGCGGTGGTTTTTTTGTTTGCAAGCAGCAGATTACGCGCAGAAAAAAAGGAT
CTCAAGAAGATCCTTTGATCTTTTCTACGGGGTCTGACGCTCAGTGGAACGAAAACTCACGTTAAGGGAT
TTTGGTCATGCATTCTAGGTACTAAAACAATTCATCCAGTAAAATATAATATTTTATTTTCTCCCAATCA
GGCTTGATCCCCAGTAAGTCAAAAAATAGCTCGACATACTGTTCTTCCCCGATATCCTCCCTGATCGACC
GGACGCAGAAGGCAATGTCATACCACTTGTCCGCCCTGCCGCTTCTCCCAAGATCAATAAAGCCACTTAC
TTTGCCATCTTTCACAAAGATGTTGCTGTCTCCCAGGTCGCCGTGGGAAAAGACAAGTTCCTCTTCGGGC
TTTTCCGTCTTTAAAAAATCATACAGCTCGCGCGGATCTTTAAATGGAGTGTCTTCTTCCCAGTTTTCGC
AATCCACATCGGCCAGATCGTTATTCAGTAAGTAATCCAATTCGGCTAAGCGGCTGTCTAAGCTATTCGT
ATAGGGACAATCCGATATGTCGATGGAGTGAAAGAGCCTGATGCACTCCGCATACAGCTCGATAATCTTT
TCAGGGCTTTGTTCATCTTCATACTCTTCCGAGCAAAGGACGCCATCGGCCTCACTCATGAGCAGATTGC
TCCAGCCATCATGCCGTTCAAAGTGCAGGACCTTTGGAACAGGCAGCTTTCCTTCCAGCCATAGCATCAT
GTCCTTTTCCCGTTCCACATCATAGGTGGTCCCTTTATACCGGCTGTCCGTCATTTTTAAATATAGGTTT
TCATTTTCTCCCACCAGCTTATATACCTTAGCAGGAGACATTCCTTCCGTATCTTTTACGCAGCGGTATT
TTTCGATCAGTTTTTTCAATTCCGGTGATATTCTCATTTTAGCCATTTATTATTTCCTTCCTCTTTTCTA
CAGTATTTAAAGATACCCCAAGAAGCTAATTATAACAAGACGAACTCCAATTCACTGTTCCTTGCATTCT
AAAACCTTAAATACCAGAAAACAGCTTTTTCAAAGTTGTTTTCAAAGTTGGCGTATAACATAGTATCGAC
GGAGCCGATTTTGAAACCGCGGTGATCACAGGCAGCAACGCTCTGTCATCGTTACAATCAACATGCTACC
CTCCGCGAGATCATCCGTGTTTCAAACCCGGCAGCTTAGTTGCCGTTCTTCCGAATAGCATCGGTAACAT
GAGCAAAGTCTGCCGCCTTACAACGGCTCTCCCGCTGACGCCGTCCCGGACTGATGGGCTGCCTGTATCG
AGTGGTGATTTTGTGCCGAGCTGCCGGTCGGGGAGCTGTTGGCTGGCTGG
